>Addgene plasmid #84113 | pFGC5941-PacI-ath-STTM2938 | addgene full sequence | sequence record 167243 | Addgene NGS Result
TGAGACTTTTCAACAAAGGGTAATTTCGGGAAACCTCCTCGGATTCCATTGCCCAGCTATCTGTCACCTC
ATCGAAAGGACAGTAGAAAAGGAAGGTGGCTCCTACAAATGCCATCATTGCGATAAAGGAAAGGCTATCA
TTCAAGATGCCTCTGCCGACAGTGGTCCCAAAGATGGACCCCCACCCACGAGGAGCATCGTGGAAAAAGA
AGACGTTCCAACCACGTCTTCAAAGCAAGTGGATTGATGTGACATCTCCACTGACATAAGGGATGACGCA
CAACCCCACTATCCTTCGCAAGACCCTTCCTCTATATAAGGAAGTTCATTTCATTTGGAGAGGACAGCCC
AAGCTTCTGGAACCCTCTCATCAAAAGATCGTTGTTGTTGTTATGGTCTAATTTTAAATATGGTCTAAAG
AAGAAGAATCTGGAACCCTCTCATCAAAAGATCGAATTCGGTACGCTGAAATCACCAGTCTCTCTCTACA
AATCTATCTCTCTTTATTTTCTCCATAAATAGTGTGTGAGTAGTTTCCCGATAAGGGAAATTAGGGTTCT
TATAGGGTTTCGCTCATGTGTTGAGCATATAAGAAACCCTTAGTATGTATTTGTATTTGTAAAATACTTC
TATCAATAAAATTTCTAATTCCTAAAACCAAAATCCAGTACTAAAATCCAGATCTCCTAAAGTCCCTATA
GATCTTTGTCGTGAATATAAACCAGACACGAGACGACTAGACCTGGAGCCCAGACGCCGTTCGAAGCTAG
AAGTACCGCTTAGGCAGGGGGCCGTTAGGGAAAAGATGCTAAGGCAGGGTTGGTTACGTTGACTCCCCCG
TAGGTTTGGTTTAAATATGATGAAGTGGACGGAAGGAAGGAGGAAGACAAGGAAGGATAAGGTTGCAGGC
CCTGTGCAAGGTAAGAAGATGGAAATTTGATAGAGGTACGCTACTATACTTATACTATACGCTAAGGGAA
TGATTGTATTTATACCCTATACCCCCTAATAACCCCTTATCAATTTAAGAAATAATCCGCATAAGCCCCC
GCTTAAAAATTGGTATCAGAGCCATGAATAGGTCTATGACCAAAACTCAAGAGGATAAAACCTCACCAAA
ATACGAAAGAGTCCTTAACTCTAAAGATAAAAGATCTTTCAAGATCAAAACTAGTTCCCTCACACCGGTG
ACGGGGATCGCATGCGACCCCTAGACCATCACATTGGAGCTTCAGCTGCTCGAGTTCTATAGTGTCACCT
AAATCGTATGTGTATGATACATAAGGTTATGTATTAATTGTAGCCGCGTTCTTACGTCGACGTACCAATT
ACGCCCCGCCCTGTCACTCATCGCAGTACTGTTGTAATTCATTAAGCATTCTGCCGACATGGAAGCCATC
ACAAACGGCATGATGAACCTGAATCGCCAGCGGCATCAGCACCTTGTCGCCTTGCGTATAATATTTGCCC
ATGGTGAAAACGGGGGCGAAGAAGTTGTCCATATTGGCCACGTTTAAATCAAAACTGGTGAAACTCACCC
AGGGATTGGCTGAGACGAAAAACATATTCTCAATAAACCCTTTAGGGAAATAGGCCAGGTTTTCACCGTA
ACGCGCCACATCTTGCGAATATATGTGTAGAAACTGCCGGAAATCGTCGTGGTATTCACTCCAGAGCGAT
GAAAACGTTTCAGTTTGCTCATGGAAAACGGTGTAACAAGGGTGAACACTATCCCATATTACCGGCTCAC
CGTCTTTCATTGCCATACGGAACTCCGGATGAGCATTCATCAGGCGGGCAAGAATGTGAATAAAGGCCGG
ATAAAACTTGTGCTTATTTTTCTTTACGGTCTTTAAAAAGGCCGTAATATCCAGCTGAACGGTCTGGTTA
TAGGTACATTGAGCAACTGACTGAAATGCCTCAAAATGTTCTTTACGACGCCATTGGGATATATCGACGG
TGGTATATCCAGTGGTTTCTTTCTCCATTTTAGCTTCCTTAGCTCCTGAAAATCTCGATAACTCATTAAA
GCTTATCGATGATAAGCTGTCAAACATGAGAATTTAGCCCGCCTAATGAGCGGGCTTTTTGTTGTGATCC
GCGTTGCTGGCGTTTTTCCATAGGCTCCGCCCCCCTGACGAGCATCACAAAAATCGACGCTCAAGTCAGA
GGTGGCGAAACCCGACAGGACTATAAAGATACCAGGCGTTTCCCCCCTGGAAGCTCCCTCGTGCGCTCTC
CTGTTCCGACCCTGCCGCATACCGGATACCTGTCCACCTTTCTTAATTAACTCTCTAGACTCACCTAGGA
TCCATGAATTCTGAGATTTTTCAAATCAGTGCGCAAGACGTGACGTAAGTATCCGAGTCAGTTTTTATTT
TTCTACTAATTTGGTCGTTTATTTCGGCGTGTAGGACATGGCAACCGGGCCTGAATTTCGCGGGTATTCT
GTTTCTATTCCAACTTTTTCTTGATCCGCAGCCATTAACGACTTTTGAATAGATACGCTGACACGCCAAG
CCTCGCTAGTCAAAAGTGTACCAAACAACGCTTTACAGCAAGAACGGAATGCGCGTGACGCTCGCGGTGA
CGCCATTTCGCCTTTTCAGAAATGGATAAATAGCCTTGCTTCCTATTATATCTTCCCAAATTACCAATAC
ATTACACTAGCATCTGAATTTCATAACCAATCTCGATACACCAAATCGAATCGATGAGCCCAGAACGACG
CCCGGCCGACATCCGCCGTGCCACCGAGGCGGACATGCCGGCGGTCTGCACCATCGTCAACCACTACATC
GAGACAAGCACGGTCAACTTCCGTACCGAGCCGCAGGAACCGCAGGAGTGGACGGACGACCTCGTCCGTC
TGCGGGAGCGCTATCCCTGGCTCGTCGCCGAGGTGGACGGCGAGGTCGCCGGCATCGCCTACGCGGGCCC
CTGGAAGGCACGCAACGCCTACGACTGGACGGCCGAGTCGACCGTGTACGTCTCCCCCCGCCACCAGCGG
ACGGGACTGGGCTCCACGCTCTACACCCACCTGCTGAAGTCCCTGGAGGCACAGGGCTTCAAGAGCGTGG
TCGCTGTCATCGGGCTGCCCAACGACCCGAGCGTGCGCATGCACGAGGCGCTCGGATATGCCCCCCGCGG
CATGCTGCGGGCGGCCGGCTTCAAGCACGGGAACTGGCATGACGTGGGTTTCTGGCAGCTGGACTTCAGC
CTGCCGGTACCGCCCCGTCCGGTCCTGCCCGTCACCGAGATTTGACTGCAGAATCTTGGACTCCCATGTT
GGCAAAGGCAACCAAACAAACAATGAATGATCCGCTCCTGCATATGGGGCGGTTTGAGTATTTCAACTGC
CATTTGGGCTGAATTGAAGACATGCTCCTGTCAGAAATTCCGTGATCTTACTCAATATTCAGTAATCTCG
GCCAATATCCTAAATGTGCGTGGCTTTATCTGTCTTTGTATTGTTTCATCAATTCATGTAACGTTTGCTT
TTCTTATGAATTTTCAAATAAATTATCAGATCCGAGCTCGAATTAATTCGGCGTTAATTCAGTACATTAA
AAACGTCCGCAATGTGTTATTAAGTTGTCTAAGCGTCAATTTGTTTACACCACAATATATCCTGCCACCA
GCCAGCCAACAGCTCCCCGACCGGCAGCTCGGCACAAAATCACCACTCGATACAGGCAGCCCATCAGTCC
GGGACGGCGTCAGCGGGAGAGCCGTTGTAAGGCGGCAGACTTTGCTCATGTTACCGATGCTATTCGGAAG
AACGGCAACTAAGCTGCCGGGTTTGAAACACGGATGATCTCGCGGAGGGTAGCATGTTGATTGTAACGAT
GACAGAGCGTTGCTGCCTGTGATCACCGCGGTTTCAAAATCGGCTCCGTCGATACTATGTTATACGCCAA
CTTTGAAAACAACTTTGAAAAAGCTGTTTTCTGGTATTTAAGGTTTTAGAATGCAAGGAACAGTGAATTG
GAGTTCGTCTTGTTATAATTAGCTTCTTGGGGTATCTTTAAATACTGTAGAAAAGAGGAAGGAAATAATA
AATGGCTAAAATGAGAATATCACCGGAATTGAAAAAACTGATCGAAAAATACCGCTGCGTAAAAGATACG
GAAGGAATGTCTCCTGCTAAGGTATATAAGCTGGTGGGAGAAAATGAAAACCTATATTTAAAAATGACGG
ACAGCCGGTATAAAGGGACCACCTATGATGTGGAACGGGAAAAGGACATGATGCTATGGCTGGAAGGAAA
GCTGCCTGTTCCAAAGGTCCTGCACTTTGAACGGCATGATGGCTGGAGCAATCTGCTCATGAGTGAGGCC
GATGGCGTCCTTTGCTCGGAAGAGTATGAAGATGAACAAAGCCCTGAAAAGATTATCGAGCTGTATGCGG
AGTGCATCAGGCTCTTTCACTCCATCGACATATCGGATTGTCCCTATACGAATAGCTTAGACAGCCGCTT
AGCCGAATTGGATTACTTACTGAATAACGATCTGGCCGATGTGGATTGCGAAAACTGGGAAGAAGACACT
CCATTTAAAGATCCGCGCGAGCTGTATGATTTTTTAAAGACGGAAAAGCCCGAAGAGGAACTTGTCTTTT
CCCACGGCGACCTGGGAGACAGCAACATCTTTGTGAAAGATGGCAAAGTAAGTGGCTTTATTGATCTTGG
GAGAAGCGGCAGGGCGGACAAGTGGTATGACATTGCCTTCTGCGTCCGGTCGATCAGGGAGGATATCGGG
GAAGAACAGTATGTCGAGCTATTTTTTGACTTACTGGGGATCAAGCCTGATTGGGAGAAAATAAAATATT
ATATTTTACTGGATGAATTGTTTTAGTACCTAGAATGCATGACCAAAATCCCTTAACGTGAGTTTTCGTT
CCACTGAGCGTCAGACCCCGTAGAAAAGATCAAAGGATCTTCTTGAGATCCTTTTTTTCTGCGCGTAATC
TGCTGCTTGCAAACAAAAAAACCACCGCTACCAGCGGTGGTTTGTTTGCCGGATCAAGAGCTACCAACTC
TTTTTCCGAAGGTAACTGGCTTCAGCAGAGCGCAGATACCAAATACTGTCCTTCTAGTGTAGCCGTAGTT
AGGCCACCACTTCAAGAACTCTGTAGCACCGCCTACATACCTCGCTCTGCTAATCCTGTTACCAGTGGCT
GCTGCCAGTGGCGATAAGTCGTGTCTTACCGGGTTGGACTCAAGACGATAGTTACCGGATAAGGCGCAGC
GGTCGGGCTGAACGGGGGGTTCGTGCACACAGCCCAGCTTGGAGCGAACGACCTACACCGAACTGAGATA
CCTACAGCGTGAGCTATGAGAAAGCGCCACGCTTCCCGAAGGGAGAAAGGCGGACAGGTATCCGGTAAGC
GGCAGGGTCGGAACAGGAGAGCGCACGAGGGAGCTTCCAGGGGGAAACGCCTGGTATCTTTATAGTCCTG
TCGGGTTTCGCCACCTCTGACTTGAGCGTCGATTTTTGTGATGCTCGTCAGGGGGGCGGAGCCTATGGAA
AAACGCCAGCAACGCGGCCTTTTTACGGTTCCTGGCCTTTTGCTGGCCTTTTGCTCACATGTTCTTTCCT
GCGTTATCCCCTGATTCTGTGGATAACCGTATTACCGCCTTTGAGTGAGCTGATACCGCTCGCCGCAGCC
GAACGACCGAGCGCAGCGAGTCAGTGAGCGAGGAAGCGGAAGAGCGCCTGATGCGGTATTTTCTCCTTAC
GCATCTGTGCGGTATTTCACACCGCATATGGTGCACTCTCAGTACAATCTGCTCTGATGCCGCATAGTTA
AGCCAGTATACACTCCGCTATCGCTACGTGACTGGGTCATGGCTGCGCCCCGACACCCGCCAACACCCGC
TGACGCGCCCTGACGGGCTTGTCTGCTCCCGGCATCCGCTTACAGACAAGCTGTGACCGTCTCCGGGAGC
TGCATGTGTCAGAGGTTTTCACCGTCATCACCGAAACGCGCGAGGCAGGGTGCCTTGATGTGGGCGCCGG
CGGTCGAGTGGCGACGGCGCGGCTTGTCCGCGCCCTGGTAGATTGCCTGGCCGTAGGCCAGCCATTTTTG
AGCGGCCAGCGGCCGCGATAGGCCGACGCGAAGCGGCGGGGCGTAGGGAGCGCAGCGACCGAAGGGTAGG
CGCTTTTTGCAGCTCTTCGGCTGTGCGCTGGCCAGACAGTTATGCACAGGCCAGGCGGGTTTTAAGAGTT
TTAATAAGTTTTAAAGAGTTTTAGGCGGAAAAATCGCCTTTTTTCTCTTTTATATCAGTCACTTACATGT
GTGACCGGTTCCCAATGTACGGCTTTGGGTTCCCAATGTACGGGTTCCGGTTCCCAATGTACGGCTTTGG
GTTCCCAATGTACGTGCTATCCACAGGAAAGAGACCTTTTCGACCTTTTTCCCCTGCTAGGGCAATTTGC
CCTAGCATCTGCTCCGTACATTAGGAACCGGCGGATGCTTCGCCCTCGATCAGGTTGCGGTAGCGCATGA
CTAGGATCGGGCCAGCCTGCCCCGCCTCCTCCTTCAAATCGTACTCCGGCAGGTCATTTGACCCGATCAG
CTTGCGCACGGTGAAACAGAACTTCTTGAACTCTCCGGCGCTGCCACTGCGTTCGTAGATCGTCTTGAAC
AACCATCTGGCTTCTGCCTTGCCTGCGGCGCGGCGTGCCAGGCGGTAGAGAAAACGGCCGATGCCGGGAT
CGATCAAAAAGTAATCGGGGTGAACCGTCAGCACGTCCGGGTTCTTGCCTTCTGTGATCTCGCGGTACAT
CCAATCAGCTAGCTCGATCTCGATGTACTCCGGCCGCCCGGTTTCGCTCTTTACGATCTTGTAGCGGCTA
ATCAAGGCTTCACCCTCGGATACCGTCACCAGGCGGCCGTTCTTGGCCTTCTTCGTACGCTGCATGGCAA
CGTGCGTGGTGTTTAACCGAATGCAGGTTTCTACCAGGTCGTCTTTCTGCTTTCCGCCATCGGCTCGCCG
GCAGAACTTGAGTACGTCCGCAACGTGTGGACGGAACACGCGGCCGGGCTTGTCTCCCTTCCCTTCCCGG
TATCGGTTCATGGATTCGGTTAGATGGGAAACCGCCATCAGTACCAGGTCGTAATCCCACACACTGGCCA
TGCCGGCCGGCCCTGCGGAAACCTCTACGTGCCCGTCTGGAAGCTCGTAGCGGATCACCTCGCCAGCTCG
TCGGTCACGCTTCGACAGACGGAAAACGGCCACGTCCATGATGCTGCGACTATCGCGGGTGCCCACGTCA
TAGAGCATCGGAACGAAAAAATCTGGTTGCTCGTCGCCCTTGGGCGGCTTCCTAATCGACGGCGCACCGG
CTGCCGGCGGTTGCCGGGATTCTTTGCGGATTCGATCAGCGGCCGCTTGCCACGATTCACCGGGGCGTGC
TTCTGCCTCGATGCGTTGCCGCTGGGCGGCCTGCGCGGCCTTCAACTTCTCCACCAGGTCATCACCCAGC
GCCGCGCCGATTTGTACCGGGCCGGATGGTTTGCGACCGCTCACGCCGATTCCTCGGGCTTGGGGGTTCC
AGTGCCATTGCAGGGCCGGCAGGCAACCCAGCCGCTTACGCCTGGCCAACCGCCCGTTCCTCCACACATG
GGGCATTCCACGGCGTCGGTGCCTGGTTGTTCTTGATTTTCCATGCCGCCTCCTTTAGCCGCTAAAATTC
ATCTACTCATTTATTCATTTGCTCATTTACTCTGGTAGCTGCGCGATGTATTCAGATAGCAGCTCGGTAA
TGGTCTTGCCTTGGCGTACCGCGTACATCTTCAGCTTGGTGTGATCCTCCGCCGGCAACTGAAAGTTGAC
CCGCTTCATGGCTGGCGTGTCTGCCAGGCTGGCCAACGTTGCAGCCTTGCTGCTGCGTGCGCTCGGACGG
CCGGCACTTAGCGTGTTTGTGCTTTTGCTCATTTTCTCTTTACCTCATTAACTCAAATGAGTTTTGATTT
AATTTCAGCGGCCAGCGCCTGGACCTCGCGGGCAGCGTCGCCCTCGGGTTCTGATTCAAGAACGGTTGTG
CCGGCGGCGGCAGTGCCTGGGTAGCTCACGCGCTGCGTGATACGGGACTCAAGAATGGGCAGCTCGTACC
CGGCCAGCGCCTCGGCAACCTCACCGCCGATGCGCGTGCCTTTGATCGCCCGCGACACGACAAAGGCCGC
TTGTAGCCTTCCATCCGTGACCTCAATGCGCTGCTTAACCAGCTCCACCAGGTCGGCGGTGGCCCATATG
TCGTAAGGGCTTGGCTGCACCGGAATCAGCACGAAGTCGGCTGCCTTGATCGCGGACACAGCCAAGTCCG
CCGCCTGGGGCGCTCCGTCGATCACTACGAAGTCGCGCCGGCCGATGGCCTTCACGTCGCGGTCAATCGT
CGGGCGGTCGATGCCGACAACGGTTAGCGGTTGATCTTCCCGCACGGCCGCCCAATCGCGGGCACTGCCC
TGGGGATCGGAATCGACTAACAGAACATCGGCCCCGGCGAGTTGCAGGGCGCGGGCTAGATGGGTTGCGA
TGGTCGTCTTGCCTGACCCGCCTTTCTGGTTAAGTACAGCGATAACCTTCATGCGTTCCCCTTGCGTATT
TGTTTATTTACTCATCGCATCATATACGCAGCGACCGCATGACGCAAGCTGTTTTACTCAAATACACATC
ACCTTTTTAGACGGCGGCGCTCGGTTTCTTCAGCGGCCAAGCTGGCCGGCCAGGCCGCCAGCTTGGCATC
AGACAAACCGGCCAGGATTTCATGCAGCCGCACGGTTGAGACGTGCGCGGGCGGCTCGAACACGTACCCG
GCCGCGATCATCTCCGCCTCGATCTCTTCGGTAATGAAAAACGGTTCGTCCTGGCCGTCCTGGTGCGGTT
TCATGCTTGTTCCTCTTGGCGTTCATTCTCGGCGGCCGCCAGGGCGTCGGCCTCGGTCAATGCGTCCTCA
CGGAAGGCACCGCGCCGCCTGGCCTCGGTGGGCGTCACTTCCTCGCTGCGCTCAAGTGCGCGGTACAGGG
TCGAGCGATGCACGCCAAGCAGTGCAGCCGCCTCTTTCACGGTGCGGCCTTCCTGGTCGATCAGCTCGCG
GGCGTGCGCGATCTGTGCCGGGGTGAGGGTAGGGCGGGGGCCAAACTTCACGCCTCGGGCCTTGGCGGCC
TCGCGCCCGCTCCGGGTGCGGTCGATGATTAGGGAACGCTCGAACTCGGCAATGCCGGCGAACACGGTCA
ACACCATGCGGCCGGCCGGCGTGGTGGTGTCGGCCCACGGCTCTGCCAGGCTACGCAGGCCCGCGCCGGC
CTCCTGGATGCGCTCGGCAATGTCCAGTAGGTCGCGGGTGCTGCGGGCCAGGCGGTCTAGCCTGGTCACT
GTCACAACGTCGCCAGGGCGTAGGTGGTCAAGCATCCTGGCCAGCTCCGGGCGGTCGCGCCTGGTGCCGG
TGATCTTCTCGGAAAACAGCTTGGTGCAGCCGGCCGCGTGCAGTTCGGCCCGTTGGTTGGTCAAGTCCTG
GTCGTCGGTGCTGACGCGGGCATAGCCCAGCAGGCCAGCGGCGGCGCTCTTGTTCATGGCGTAATGTCTC
CGGTTCTAGTCGCAAGTATTCTACTTTATGCGACTAAAACACGCGACAAGAAAACGCCAGGAAAAGGGCA
GGGCGGCAGCCTGTCGCGTAACTTAGGACTTGTGCGACATGTCGTTTTCAGAAGACGGCTGCACTGAACG
TCAGAAGCCGACTGCACTATAGCAGCGGAGGGGTTGGATCAAAGTACTTTGATCCCGAGGGGAACCCTGT
GGTTGGCATGCACATACAAATGGACGAACGGATAAACCTTTTCACGCCCTTTTAAATATCCGATTATTCT
AATAAACGCTCTTTTCTCTTAGGTTTACCCGCCAATATATCCTGTCAAACACTGATAGTTTAAACTGAAG
GCGGGAAACGACAATCTGATCCAAGCTCAAGCTGCTCTAGCATTCGCCATTCAGGCTGCGCAACTGTTGG
GAAGGGCGATCGGTGCGGGCCTCTTCGCTATTACGCCAGCTGGCGAAAGGGGGATGTGCTGCAAGGCGAT
TAAGTTGGGTAACGCCAGGGTTTTCCCAGTCACGACGTTGTAAAACGACGGCCAGTGCCAAGCTTGCATG
CCTGCAGGTCCTGCTGAGCCTCGACATGTTGTCGCAAAATTCGCCCTGGACCCGCCCAACGATTTGTCGT
CACTGTCAAGGTTTGACCTGCACTTCATTTGGGGCCCACATACACCAAAAAAATGCTGCATAATTCTCGG
GGCAGCAAGTCGGTTACCCGGCCGCCGTGCTGGACCGGGTTGAATGGTGCCCGTAACTTTCGGTAGAGCG
GACGGCCAATACTCAACTTCAAGGAATCTCACCCATGCGCGCCGGCGGGGAACCGGAGTTCCCTTCAGTG
AGCGTTATTAGTTCGCCGCTCGGTGTGTCGTAGATACTAGCCCCTGGGGCACTTTTGAAATTTGAATAAG
ATTTATGTAATCAGTCTTTTAGGTTTGACCGGTTCTGCCGCTTTTTTTAAAATTGGATTTGTAATAATAA
AACGCAATTGTTTGTTATTGTGGCGCTCTATCATAGATGTCGCTATAAACCTATTCAGCACAATATATTG
TTTTCATTTTAATATTGTACATATAAGTAGTAGGGTACAATCAGTAAATTGAACGGAGAATATTATTCAT
AAAAATACGATAGTAACGGGTGATATATTCATTAGAATGAACCGAAACCGGCGGTAAGGATCTGAGCTAC
ACATGCTCAGGTTTTTTACAACGTGCACAACAGAATTGAAAGCAAATATCATGCGATCATAGGCGTCTCG
CATATCTCATTAAAGCAGGACTCTAGGGACTAGTCCCGGGTCTTAATTAAGTTTGCAAGCAGCAGATTAC
GCGCAGAAAAAAAGGATCTCAAGGAGATCCTTTGGATCACAAAAAAAAAGCCCGCTCATTAGGCGGGTTA
AATTCCCGGGTACTGCAGCCGATTCATTAATGCAGGTTAACCTGGCTTATCGAAATTAATACGACTCACT
ATAGGGAGACCGGCAGATCTGATCCCTACTCCAAAAATGTCAAAGATACAGTCTCAGAAGACCAAAGGGC
TATTGAGACTTTTCAACAAAGGGTAATTTCGGGAAACCTCCTCGGATTCCATTGCCCAGCTATCTGTCAC
TTCATCGAAAGGACAGTGGAAAAGGAAGGTGGCTCCTACAAATGCCATCATTGCGATAAAGGAAAGGCTA
TCATTCAAGATGCCTCTGCCGACAGTGGTCCCAAAGATGGACCCCCACCCACGAGGAGCATCGTGGGAAA
AGAAGACGTTCCAACCACGTCTTCAAAGCAAGTGGATTGATGTGACATCTCCACTGACGTAAGGGATGAC
GCACAATCCCACCCCTACTCCAAAAATGTCAAAGATACTGTCTCAGAAGACCAAAGGGCTAT
Features (pLannotate 1.2.2; 27 found; start..end, strand, type, name):
      1..346     +  promoter       CaMV 35S promoter: strong constitutive promoter from cauliflower mosaic virus
    298..344     +  promoter       minimal CaMV 35S promoter: minimal 35S promoter from cauliflower mosaic virus
    508..684     +  polyA_signal   CaMV poly(A) signal: cauliflower mosaic virus polyadenylation signal
   1246..1264    -  promoter       SP6 promoter: promoter for bacteriophage SP6 RNA polymerase
   1329..1988    -  CDS            CmR: chloramphenicol acetyltransferase; cat; confers resistance to chloramphenicol
   1989..2025    -  promoter       cat promoter (fragment): promoter of the E. coli cat gene encoding chloramphenicol acetyltransferase
   2025..2053    -  promoter       tet promoter: E. coli promoter for tetracycline efflux protein gene
   2115..2283    -  rep_origin     ori (fragment): high-copy-number ColE1/pMB1/pBR322/pUC origin of replication
   2328..2708    +  promoter       MAS promoter: mannopine synthase promoter (Velten et al., 1984)
   2714..3262    +  CDS            bar: PAT_STRHY - Experimental evidence at protein level: Swiss-Prot protein existence level 1. Inactivates phosphinothricin (PPT) by transfer of an acetyl group from acetyl CoA. Can also acetylate demethylphosphinothricin but not PTT or glutamate. This enzyme is an effector of phosphinothricin tripeptide (PTT or bialaphos) resistance. From Streptomyces hygroscopicus. Introduced by genetic manipulation and expressed in glufosinate-tolerant maize by Dekalb Genetics.
   3275..3527    +  terminator     MAS terminator: mannopine synthase terminator
   3613..3637    -  misc_feature   LB T-DNA repeat: left border repeat from nopaline C58 T-DNA
   4062..4856    +  CDS            KanR: aminoglycoside phosphotransferase; aphA-3; confers resistance to kanamycin
   4943..5531    +  rep_origin     ori: high-copy-number ColE1/pMB1/pBR322/pUC origin of replication
   5717..5857    -  misc_feature   bom: basis of mobility region from pBR322
   5959..5998    -  CDS            rop (fragment): Rop protein, which maintains plasmids at low copy number; rop
   6201..6395    -  rep_origin     pVS1 oriV: origin of replication for the Pseudomonas plasmid pVS1 (Heeb et al., 2000)
   6461..7534    -  CDS            pVS1 RepA: replication protein from the Pseudomonas plasmid pVS1 (Heeb et al., 2000)
   7963..8592    -  CDS            pVS1 StaA: stability protein from the Pseudomonas plasmid pVS1 (Heeb et al., 2000)
   9152..9553    -  CDS            Y4CG_SINFN (fragment): Protein inferred from homology: Swiss-Prot protein existence level 3. From Sinorhizobium fredii (strain NBRC 101917 / NGR234).
   9893..9917    -  misc_feature   RB T-DNA repeat: right border repeat from nopaline C58 T-DNA
   9983..10137   -  CDS            lacZα (fragment): LacZα fragment of β-galactosidase; lacZ fragment
  10140..10160   -  misc_feature   MCS (fragment): pUC18/19 multiple cloning site
  10161..10868   -  terminator     OCS terminator: octopine synthase terminator
  10901..10942   -  rep_origin     ori (fragment): high-copy-number ColE1/pMB1/pBR322/pUC origin of replication
  11047..11065   +  promoter       T7 promoter: promoter for bacteriophage T7 RNA polymerase
  11134..11422   +  promoter       CaMV 35S promoter (fragment): strong constitutive promoter from cauliflower mosaic virus
