[The description below was written by a language model from this plasmid's Addgene catalogue record and pLannotate feature annotations shown in this document.]
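Description:
pFGC5941-PacI-ath-STTM2938 is an Agrobacterium-type binary plant expression vector built on the pFGC5941-PacI backbone and designed to knock down miRNA2938 in Arabidopsis thaliana by the short tandem target mimic (STTM) approach. The backbone carries a high-copy ColE1/pUC-type origin with a bom site for propagation in E. coli, together with the pVS1 oriV, RepA and StaA functions that support replication and stable maintenance in Agrobacterium. A kanamycin resistance gene (aphA-3) lies outside the T-DNA. The insert contributes a second bacterial marker, chloramphenicol acetyltransferase, so bacteria are selected on both chloramphenicol and kanamycin.

The roughly 2.8 kb insert was cloned as a PacI fragment, with both sites retained, and according to the depositor comprises a 2x35S promoter, the STTM, a 35S terminator and CmR. The feature table is consistent with this: a partial and a full CaMV 35S promoter flank the numbering origin of the circular record, followed by an unannotated gap where the STTM presumably lies, then the CaMV poly(A) signal and the CmR cassette. An STTM transcript is a noncoding RNA carrying two imperfect miRNA binding sites joined by a spacer. It sequesters the target miRNA and triggers its degradation, which relieves repression of that miRNA's targets. Between the nopaline-type left and right T-DNA border repeats there is also a bar gene under the mannopine synthase promoter and terminator, giving Basta (phosphinothricin) selection of transformed plants, plus an OCS terminator left over from the parent vector. The depositor notes that the STTM sequence differs from the reference sequence but that this is not expected to affect function. The construct is intended for loss-of-function studies of this miRNA in transgenic Arabidopsis.
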