Addgene plasmid #84113: pFGC5941-PacI-ath-STTM2938
Purpose: target miRNA2938 for destruction in Arabidopsis thaliana
Depositing lab: Guiliang Tang. Depositing organization: Michigan Technological University. Publication: Construction of short tandem target mimic (STTM) to block the functions of plant and animal microRNAs. Tang G, Yan J, Gu Y, Qiao M, Fan R, Mao Y, Tang X. Methods. 2012 Oct;58(2):118-25. doi: 10.1016/j.ymeth.2012.10.006. Epub 2012 Oct 23. PubMed 23098881.
Backbone
  Vector backbone: pFGC5941-PacI
  Backbone manufacturer: Guiliang Tang (Addgene plasmid # 44182)
  Backbone size w/o insert (bp): 8608
  Vector type: Plant Expression
  Selectable markers: Basta
Growth in bacteria
  Bacterial resistance: Chloramphenicol and Kanamycin, 25 & 50 μg/mL
  Growth temperature: 37°C
  Growth strain: DH5alpha
  Copy number: High Copy
Gene/Insert
  Gene/Insert name: STTM2938
  Species: A. thaliana (mustard weed)
  Insert size (bp): 2846
  Promoter: 2x35S
  Cloning method: Restriction Enzyme; 5′ cloning site PacI (not destroyed); 3′ cloning site PacI (not destroyed)
  Sequencing primers: 5′ CACTATCCTTCGCAAGACCCTTCC; 3′ CAACACATGAGCGAAACCCTATAA
Terms and licenses: Academic/Nonprofit Terms; Industry Terms: Not Available to Industry
Depositor comments: The insert within this plasmid contains a 2x35S promoter, STTM, T35S and CmR. The STTM sequence in the plasmid contains discrepancies compared to the reference sequence. According to the depositing lab, these mutations should not affect plasmid function.
How to cite: pFGC5941-PacI-ath-STTM2938 was a gift from Guiliang Tang (Addgene plasmid # 84113 ; http://n2t.net/addgene:84113 ; RRID:Addgene_84113)
