>Addgene plasmid #84113 | pFGC5941-PacI-ath-STTM2938 | depositor partial sequence | sequence record 160669 | STTM
CTGGAACCCTCTCATCAAAAGATCGTTGTTGTTGTTATGGTCTAATTTAAATATGGTCTAAAGAAGAAGA
ATCTGGAACCCTCTCATCAAAAGATC
